Addgene plasmid #124910: sgMlst8_2
Purpose: Targeting mouse Mlst8 gene by CRISPR-Cas9
Depositing lab: Jin Chen. Depositing organization: Vanderbilt University. Publication: Disruption of the Scaffolding Function of mLST8 Selectively Inhibits mTORC2 Assembly and Function and Suppresses mTORC2-Dependent Tumor Growth In Vivo. Hwang Y, Kim LC, Song W, Edwards DN, Cook RS, Chen J. Cancer Res. 2019 Jul 1;79(13):3178-3184. doi: 10.1158/0008-5472.CAN-18-3658. Epub 2019 May 13. PubMed 31085701.
Backbone
  Vector backbone: lentiCRISPRv2
  Vector type: Lentiviral, CRISPR
  Selectable markers: Puromycin
Growth in bacteria
  Bacterial resistance: Ampicillin, 100 μg/mL
  Growth temperature: 30°C
  Growth strain: NEB Stable
  Copy number: High Copy
Gene/Insert
  Gene/Insert name: Mlst8 (alt name: GbetaL)
  gRNA/shRNA sequence: tatgtctggaacctgacagg
  Species: M. musculus (mouse)
  Entrez Gene: Mlst8 (a.k.a. 0610033N12Rik, AA409454, AI505104, AI851821, Gbl)
  Cloning method: Restriction Enzyme; 5′ cloning site Unknown (unknown if destroyed); 3′ cloning site Unknown (unknown if destroyed)
  Sequencing primers: 5′ hU6-F
Terms and licenses: Academic/Nonprofit Terms; Industry Terms: Not Available to Industry
How to cite: sgMlst8_2 was a gift from Jin Chen (Addgene plasmid # 124910 ; http://n2t.net/addgene:124910 ; RRID:Addgene_124910)
