[The description below was written by a language model from this plasmid's Addgene catalogue record and pLannotate feature annotations shown in this document.]
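Description:
sgMlst8_2 is a lentiviral CRISPR-Cas9 plasmid built on the lentiCRISPRv2 backbone to target the mouse Mlst8 gene (also called GbetaL), which encodes the mLST8 subunit of the mTOR complexes. It is an all-in-one design. A human U6 RNA polymerase III promoter drives a single guide RNA, made up of the Mlst8-specific spacer fused to the Streptococcus pyogenes gRNA scaffold. Downstream, an EF-1α core promoter drives S. pyogenes Cas9 followed by a puromycin N-acetyltransferase coding region, so transduced mammalian cells can be selected with puromycin. The feature tables do not annotate the linker between Cas9 and PuroR. A WPRE after the cassette enhances transcript expression.

The transfer cassette has third-generation, self-inactivating architecture. A CMV enhancer/promoter replaces the U3 region upstream of a truncated HIV-1 5′ LTR. This is followed by the Ψ packaging signal with a gag fragment, the RRE for Rev-dependent nuclear export, and the cPPT/CTS. A ΔU3 3′ LTR with a bGH polyadenylation signal closes the cassette. Outside the LTRs, the backbone carries a high-copy ColE1/pUC-type origin and AmpR for propagation in E. coli under ampicillin selection, an f1 origin, and an SV40/EM7-driven BleoR cassette.

The depositor-supplied sequence and the repository's sequencing result differ by about 15 nt in length and in their start coordinates, but they show the same set of features in the same order. The cloning sites used to insert the guide are not recorded. The construct is used to produce lentivirus for stable disruption of Mlst8 in mouse cells, and the associated publication studies mLST8's scaffolding role in mTORC2 assembly and mTORC2-dependent tumor growth.
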