Features (pLannotate 1.2.2; 33 found; start..end, strand, type, name):
    217..397     +  LTR            5' LTR (truncated): truncated 5' long terminal repeat (LTR) from HIV-1
    444..569     +  misc_feature   HIV-1 Ψ: packaging signal of human immunodeficiency virus type 1
    553..916     +  CDS            HIV-1 gag (fragment): gag protein from human immunodeficiency virus 1; gag
   1062..1295    +  misc_feature   RRE: The Rev response element (RRE) of HIV-1 allows for Rev-dependent mRNA export from the nucleus to the cytoplasm.
   1672..1772    +  CDS            Rev (fragment): human immunodeficiency virus 1 (HIV-1) Rev protein; rev; enhances nuclear export of unspliced and incompletely spliced viral mRNAs
   1822..1939    +  misc_feature   cPPT/CTS: central polypurine tract and central termination sequence of HIV-1
   2005..2245    +  promoter       U6 promoter: RNA polymerase III promoter for human U6 snRNA
   2275..2350    +  misc_RNA       gRNA scaffold: guide RNA scaffold for the Streptococcus pyogenes CRISPR/Cas9 system
   2368..2386    +  CDS            small t antigen (fragment): SV40 (simian virus 40) small t antigen
   2412..2623    +  promoter       EF-1α core promoter: core promoter for human elongation factor EF-1α
   2648..6751    +  CDS            Cas9: Cas9 (Csn1) endonuclease from the Streptococcus pyogenes Type II CRISPR/Cas system generates RNA-guided double strand breaks in DNA
   6889..7486    +  CDS            PuroR (fragment): puromycin N-acetyltransferase; pac from Streptomyces; confers resistance to puromycin
   7502..8090    +  misc_feature   WPRE: woodchuck hepatitis virus posttranscriptional regulatory element
   8141..8160    +  misc_feature   cPPT/CTS (fragment): central polypurine tract and central termination sequence of HIV-1
   8162..8395    +  LTR            3' LTR (ΔU3): self-inactivating 3' long terminal repeat (LTR) from HIV-1
   8427..8651    +  polyA_signal   bGH poly(A) signal: bovine growth hormone polyadenylation signal
   8655..8676    +  promoter       SV40 promoter (fragment): SV40 enhancer and early promoter
   8697..9125    +  rep_origin     f1 ori (sequence partly withheld): f1 bacteriophage origin of replication; arrow indicates direction of (+) strand synthesis
   9139..9468    +  promoter       SV40 promoter: SV40 enhancer and early promoter
   9516..9563    +  promoter       EM7 promoter: synthetic bacterial promoter&nbsp
   9582..9956    +  CDS            BleoR: antibiotic-binding protein; Sh ble from Streptoalloteichus hindustanus; confers resistance to bleomycin, phleomycin, and Zeocin™
   9966..10091   +  CDS            ble (fragment): BLE_KLEPN - Experimental evidence at protein level: Swiss-Prot protein existence level 1. Binding protein with a strong affinity to the bleomycin family of antibiotics. Binds to CL990; an antimitotic-antibiotic compound. From Klebsiella pneumoniae.
  10086..10207   +  polyA_signal   SV40 poly(A) signal: SV40 polyadenylation signal
  10278..10300   -  protein_bind   lac operator (fragment): The lac repressor binds to the lac operator to inhibit transcription in E. coli. This inhibition can be relieved by adding lactose or isopropyl-β-D-thiogalactopyranoside (IPTG). lac repressor encoded by lacI
  10304..10334   -  promoter       lac promoter: promoter for the E. coli lac operon
  10349..10370   -  protein_bind   CAP binding site: CAP binding activates transcription in the presence of cAMP. E. coli catabolite activator protein
  10383..10475   -  CDS            lacI (fragment): lac repressor; lacI; The lac repressor binds to the lac operator to inhibit transcription in E. coli. This inhibition can be relieved by adding lactose or isopropyl-β-D-thiogalactopyranoside (IPTG).
  10658..11246   -  rep_origin     ori: high-copy-number ColE1/pMB1/pBR322/pUC origin of replication
  11417..12277   -  CDS            AmpR: β-lactamase; bla; confers resistance to ampicillin, carbenicillin, and related antibiotics
  12278..12382   -  promoter       AmpR promoter: bla
  12441..12493   -  misc_feature   bom (fragment): basis of mobility region from pBR322
  12648..13027   +  enhancer       CMV enhancer: human cytomegalovirus immediate early enhancer
  13028..199     +  promoter       CMV promoter (across the origin): human cytomegalovirus (CMV) immediate early promoter
>Addgene plasmid #124910 | sgMlst8_2 | depositor full sequence | sequence record 238741 | Full Sequence
TGATGCGGTTTTGGCAGTACATCAATGGGCGTGGATAGCGGTTTGACTCACGGGGATTTCCAAGTCTCCA
CCCCATTGACGTCAATGGGAGTTTGTTTTGGCACCAAAATCAACGGGACTTTCCAAAATGTCGTAACAAC
TCCGCCCCATTGACGCAAATGGGCGGTAGGCGTGTACGGTGGGAGGTCTATATAAGCAGCGCGTTTTGCC
TGTACTGGGTCTCTCTGGTTAGACCAGATCTGAGCCTGGGAGCTCTCTGGCTAACTAGGGAACCCACTGC
TTAAGCCTCAATAAAGCTTGCCTTGAGTGCTTCAAGTAGTGTGTGCCCGTCTGTTGTGTGACTCTGGTAA
CTAGAGATCCCTCAGACCCTTTTAGTCAGTGTGGAAAATCTCTAGCAGTGGCGCCCGAACAGGGACTTGA
AAGCGAAAGGGAAACCAGAGGAGCTCTCTCGACGCAGGACTCGGCTTGCTGAAGCGCGCACGGCAAGAGG
CGAGGGGCGGCGACTGGTGAGTACGCCAAAAATTTTGACTAGCGGAGGCTAGAAGGAGAGAGATGGGTGC
GAGAGCGTCAGTATTAAGCGGGGGAGAATTAGATCGCGATGGGAAAAAATTCGGTTAAGGCCAGGGGGAA
AGAAAAAATATAAATTAAAACATATAGTATGGGCAAGCAGGGAGCTAGAACGATTCGCAGTTAATCCTGG
CCTGTTAGAAACATCAGAAGGCTGTAGACAAATACTGGGACAGCTACAACCATCCCTTCAGACAGGATCA
GAAGAACTTAGATCATTATATAATACAGTAGCAACCCTCTATTGTGTGCATCAAAGGATAGAGATAAAAG
ACACCAAGGAAGCTTTAGACAAGATAGAGGAAGAGCAAAACAAAAGTAAGACCACCGCACAGCAAGCGGC
CGCTGATCTTCAGACCTGGAGGAGGAGATATGAGGGACAATTGGAGAAGTGAATTATATAAATATAAAGT
AGTAAAAATTGAACCATTAGGAGTAGCACCCACCAAGGCAAAGAGAAGAGTGGTGCAGAGAGAAAAAAGA
GCAGTGGGAATAGGAGCTTTGTTCCTTGGGTTCTTGGGAGCAGCAGGAAGCACTATGGGCGCAGCGTCAA
TGACGCTGACGGTACAGGCCAGACAATTATTGTCTGGTATAGTGCAGCAGCAGAACAATTTGCTGAGGGC
TATTGAGGCGCAACAGCATCTGTTGCAACTCACAGTCTGGGGCATCAAGCAGCTCCAGGCAAGAATCCTG
GCTGTGGAAAGATACCTAAAGGATCAACAGCTCCTGGGGATTTGGGGTTGCTCTGGAAAACTCATTTGCA
CCACTGCTGTGCCTTGGAATGCTAGTTGGAGTAATAAATCTCTGGAACAGATTTGGAATCACACGACCTG
GATGGAGTGGGACAGAGAAATTAACAATTACACAAGCTTAATACACTCCTTAATTGAAGAATCGCAAAAC
CAGCAAGAAAAGAATGAACAAGAATTATTGGAATTAGATAAATGGGCAAGTTTGTGGAATTGGTTTAACA
TAACAAATTGGCTGTGGTATATAAAATTATTCATAATGATAGTAGGAGGCTTGGTAGGTTTAAGAATAGT
TTTTGCTGTACTTTCTATAGTGAATAGAGTTAGGCAGGGATATTCACCATTATCGTTTCAGACCCACCTC
CCAACCCCGAGGGGACCCGACAGGCCCGAAGGAATAGAAGAAGAAGGTGGAGAGAGAGACAGAGACAGAT
CCATTCGATTAGTGAACGGATCGGCACTGCGTGCGCCAATTCTGCAGACAAATGGCAGTATTCATCCACA
ATTTTAAAAGAAAAGGGGGGATTGGGGGGTACAGTGCAGGGGAAAGAATAGTAGACATAATAGCAACAGA
CATACAAACTAAAGAATTACAAAAACAAATTACAAAAATTCAAAATTTTCGGGTTTATTACAGGGACAGC
AGAGATCCAGTTTGGTTAATTAAGGTACCAAGGTCGGGCAGGAAGAGGGCCTATTTCCCATGATTCCTTC
ATATTTGCATATACGATACAAGGCTGTTAGAGAGATAATTAGAATTAATTTGACTGTAAACACAAAGATA
TTAGTACAAAATACGTGACGTAGAAAGTAATAATTTCTTGGGTAGTTTGCAGTTTTAAAATTATGTTTTA
AAATGGACTATCATATGCTTACCGTAACTTGAAAGTATTTCGATTTCTTGGCTTTATATATCTTGTGGAA
AGGACGAAACACCGTATGTCTGGAACCTGACAGGGTTTTAGAGCTAGAAATAGCAAGTTAAAATAAGGCT
AGTCCGTTATCAACTTGAAAAAGTGGCACCGAGTCGGTGCTTTTTTGAATTCGCTAGCTAGGTCTTGAAA
GGAGTGGGAATTGGCTCCGGTGCCCGTCAGTGGGCAGAGCGCACATCGCCCACAGTCCCCGAGAAGTTGG
GGGGAGGGGTCGGCAATTGATCCGGTGCCTAGAGAAGGTGGCGCGGGGTAAACTGGGAAAGTGATGTCGT
GTACTGGCTCCGCCTTTTTCCCGAGGGTGGGGGAGAACCGTATATAAGTGCAGTAGTCGCCGTGAACGTT
CTTTTTCGCAACGGGTTTGCCGCCAGAACACAGGACCGGTTCTAGAGCGCTGCCACCATGGACAAGAAGT
ACAGCATCGGCCTGGACATCGGCACCAACTCTGTGGGCTGGGCCGTGATCACCGACGAGTACAAGGTGCC
CAGCAAGAAATTCAAGGTGCTGGGCAACACCGACCGGCACAGCATCAAGAAGAACCTGATCGGAGCCCTG
CTGTTCGACAGCGGCGAAACAGCCGAGGCCACCCGGCTGAAGAGAACCGCCAGAAGAAGATACACCAGAC
GGAAGAACCGGATCTGCTATCTGCAAGAGATCTTCAGCAACGAGATGGCCAAGGTGGACGACAGCTTCTT
CCACAGACTGGAAGAGTCCTTCCTGGTGGAAGAGGATAAGAAGCACGAGCGGCACCCCATCTTCGGCAAC
ATCGTGGACGAGGTGGCCTACCACGAGAAGTACCCCACCATCTACCACCTGAGAAAGAAACTGGTGGACA
GCACCGACAAGGCCGACCTGCGGCTGATCTATCTGGCCCTGGCCCACATGATCAAGTTCCGGGGCCACTT
CCTGATCGAGGGCGACCTGAACCCCGACAACAGCGACGTGGACAAGCTGTTCATCCAGCTGGTGCAGACC
TACAACCAGCTGTTCGAGGAAAACCCCATCAACGCCAGCGGCGTGGACGCCAAGGCCATCCTGTCTGCCA
GACTGAGCAAGAGCAGACGGCTGGAAAATCTGATCGCCCAGCTGCCCGGCGAGAAGAAGAATGGCCTGTT
CGGAAACCTGATTGCCCTGAGCCTGGGCCTGACCCCCAACTTCAAGAGCAACTTCGACCTGGCCGAGGAT
GCCAAACTGCAGCTGAGCAAGGACACCTACGACGACGACCTGGACAACCTGCTGGCCCAGATCGGCGACC
AGTACGCCGACCTGTTTCTGGCCGCCAAGAACCTGTCCGACGCCATCCTGCTGAGCGACATCCTGAGAGT
GAACACCGAGATCACCAAGGCCCCCCTGAGCGCCTCTATGATCAAGAGATACGACGAGCACCACCAGGAC
CTGACCCTGCTGAAAGCTCTCGTGCGGCAGCAGCTGCCTGAGAAGTACAAAGAGATTTTCTTCGACCAGA
GCAAGAACGGCTACGCCGGCTACATTGACGGCGGAGCCAGCCAGGAAGAGTTCTACAAGTTCATCAAGCC
CATCCTGGAAAAGATGGACGGCACCGAGGAACTGCTCGTGAAGCTGAACAGAGAGGACCTGCTGCGGAAG
CAGCGGACCTTCGACAACGGCAGCATCCCCCACCAGATCCACCTGGGAGAGCTGCACGCCATTCTGCGGC
GGCAGGAAGATTTTTACCCATTCCTGAAGGACAACCGGGAAAAGATCGAGAAGATCCTGACCTTCCGCAT
CCCCTACTACGTGGGCCCTCTGGCCAGGGGAAACAGCAGATTCGCCTGGATGACCAGAAAGAGCGAGGAA
ACCATCACCCCCTGGAACTTCGAGGAAGTGGTGGACAAGGGCGCTTCCGCCCAGAGCTTCATCGAGCGGA
TGACCAACTTCGATAAGAACCTGCCCAACGAGAAGGTGCTGCCCAAGCACAGCCTGCTGTACGAGTACTT
CACCGTGTATAACGAGCTGACCAAAGTGAAATACGTGACCGAGGGAATGAGAAAGCCCGCCTTCCTGAGC
GGCGAGCAGAAAAAGGCCATCGTGGACCTGCTGTTCAAGACCAACCGGAAAGTGACCGTGAAGCAGCTGA
AAGAGGACTACTTCAAGAAAATCGAGTGCTTCGACTCCGTGGAAATCTCCGGCGTGGAAGATCGGTTCAA
CGCCTCCCTGGGCACATACCACGATCTGCTGAAAATTATCAAGGACAAGGACTTCCTGGACAATGAGGAA
AACGAGGACATTCTGGAAGATATCGTGCTGACCCTGACACTGTTTGAGGACAGAGAGATGATCGAGGAAC
GGCTGAAAACCTATGCCCACCTGTTCGACGACAAAGTGATGAAGCAGCTGAAGCGGCGGAGATACACCGG
CTGGGGCAGGCTGAGCCGGAAGCTGATCAACGGCATCCGGGACAAGCAGTCCGGCAAGACAATCCTGGAT
TTCCTGAAGTCCGACGGCTTCGCCAACAGAAACTTCATGCAGCTGATCCACGACGACAGCCTGACCTTTA
AAGAGGACATCCAGAAAGCCCAGGTGTCCGGCCAGGGCGATAGCCTGCACGAGCACATTGCCAATCTGGC
CGGCAGCCCCGCCATTAAGAAGGGCATCCTGCAGACAGTGAAGGTGGTGGACGAGCTCGTGAAAGTGATG
GGCCGGCACAAGCCCGAGAACATCGTGATCGAAATGGCCAGAGAGAACCAGACCACCCAGAAGGGACAGA
AGAACAGCCGCGAGAGAATGAAGCGGATCGAAGAGGGCATCAAAGAGCTGGGCAGCCAGATCCTGAAAGA
ACACCCCGTGGAAAACACCCAGCTGCAGAACGAGAAGCTGTACCTGTACTACCTGCAGAATGGGCGGGAT
ATGTACGTGGACCAGGAACTGGACATCAACCGGCTGTCCGACTACGATGTGGACCATATCGTGCCTCAGA
GCTTTCTGAAGGACGACTCCATCGACAACAAGGTGCTGACCAGAAGCGACAAGAACCGGGGCAAGAGCGA
CAACGTGCCCTCCGAAGAGGTCGTGAAGAAGATGAAGAACTACTGGCGGCAGCTGCTGAACGCCAAGCTG
ATTACCCAGAGAAAGTTCGACAATCTGACCAAGGCCGAGAGAGGCGGCCTGAGCGAACTGGATAAGGCCG
GCTTCATCAAGAGACAGCTGGTGGAAACCCGGCAGATCACAAAGCACGTGGCACAGATCCTGGACTCCCG
GATGAACACTAAGTACGACGAGAATGACAAGCTGATCCGGGAAGTGAAAGTGATCACCCTGAAGTCCAAG
CTGGTGTCCGATTTCCGGAAGGATTTCCAGTTTTACAAAGTGCGCGAGATCAACAACTACCACCACGCCC
ACGACGCCTACCTGAACGCCGTCGTGGGAACCGCCCTGATCAAAAAGTACCCTAAGCTGGAAAGCGAGTT
CGTGTACGGCGACTACAAGGTGTACGACGTGCGGAAGATGATCGCCAAGAGCGAGCAGGAAATCGGCAAG
GCTACCGCCAAGTACTTCTTCTACAGCAACATCATGAACTTTTTCAAGACCGAGATTACCCTGGCCAACG
GCGAGATCCGGAAGCGGCCTCTGATCGAGACAAACGGCGAAACCGGGGAGATCGTGTGGGATAAGGGCCG
GGATTTTGCCACCGTGCGGAAAGTGCTGAGCATGCCCCAAGTGAATATCGTGAAAAAGACCGAGGTGCAG
ACAGGCGGCTTCAGCAAAGAGTCTATCCTGCCCAAGAGGAACAGCGATAAGCTGATCGCCAGAAAGAAGG
ACTGGGACCCTAAGAAGTACGGCGGCTTCGACAGCCCCACCGTGGCCTATTCTGTGCTGGTGGTGGCCAA
AGTGGAAAAGGGCAAGTCCAAGAAACTGAAGAGTGTGAAAGAGCTGCTGGGGATCACCATCATGGAAAGA
AGCAGCTTCGAGAAGAATCCCATCGACTTTCTGGAAGCCAAGGGCTACAAAGAAGTGAAAAAGGACCTGA
TCATCAAGCTGCCTAAGTACTCCCTGTTCGAGCTGGAAAACGGCCGGAAGAGAATGCTGGCCTCTGCCGG
CGAACTGCAGAAGGGAAACGAACTGGCCCTGCCCTCCAAATATGTGAACTTCCTGTACCTGGCCAGCCAC
TATGAGAAGCTGAAGGGCTCCCCCGAGGATAATGAGCAGAAACAGCTGTTTGTGGAACAGCACAAGCACT
ACCTGGACGAGATCATCGAGCAGATCAGCGAGTTCTCCAAGAGAGTGATCCTGGCCGACGCTAATCTGGA
CAAAGTGCTGTCCGCCTACAACAAGCACCGGGATAAGCCCATCAGAGAGCAGGCCGAGAATATCATCCAC
CTGTTTACCCTGACCAATCTGGGAGCCCCTGCCGCCTTCAAGTACTTTGACACCACCATCGACCGGAAGA
GGTACACCAGCACCAAAGAGGTGCTGGACGCCACCCTGATCCACCAGAGCATCACCGGCCTGTACGAGAC
ACGGATCGACCTGTCTCAGCTGGGAGGCGACAAGCGACCTGCCGCCACAAAGAAGGCTGGACAGGCTAAG
AAGAAGAAAGATTACAAAGACGATGACGATAAGGGATCCGGCGCAACAAACTTCTCTCTGCTGAAACAAG
CCGGAGATGTCGAAGAGAATCCTGGACCGACCGAGTACAAGCCCACGGTGCGCCTCGCCACCCGCGACGA
CGTCCCCAGGGCCGTACGCACCCTCGCCGCCGCGTTCGCCGACTACCCCGCCACGCGCCACACCGTCGAT
CCGGACCGCCACATCGAGCGGGTCACCGAGCTGCAAGAACTCTTCCTCACGCGCGTCGGGCTCGACATCG
GCAAGGTGTGGGTCGCGGACGACGGCGCCGCGGTGGCGGTCTGGACCACGCCGGAGAGCGTCGAAGCGGG
GGCGGTGTTCGCCGAGATCGGCCCGCGCATGGCCGAGTTGAGCGGTTCCCGGCTGGCCGCGCAGCAACAG
ATGGAAGGCCTCCTGGCGCCGCACCGGCCCAAGGAGCCCGCGTGGTTCCTGGCCACCGTCGGAGTCTCGC
CCGACCACCAGGGCAAGGGTCTGGGCAGCGCCGTCGTGCTCCCCGGAGTGGAGGCGGCCGAGCGCGCCGG
GGTGCCCGCCTTCCTGGAGACCTCCGCGCCCCGCAACCTCCCCTTCTACGAGCGGCTCGGCTTCACCGTC
ACCGCCGACGTCGAGGTGCCCGAAGGACCGCGCACCTGGTGCATGACCCGCAAGCCCGGTGCCTGAACGC
GTTAAGTCGACAATCAACCTCTGGATTACAAAATTTGTGAAAGATTGACTGGTATTCTTAACTATGTTGC
TCCTTTTACGCTATGTGGATACGCTGCTTTAATGCCTTTGTATCATGCTATTGCTTCCCGTATGGCTTTC
ATTTTCTCCTCCTTGTATAAATCCTGGTTGCTGTCTCTTTATGAGGAGTTGTGGCCCGTTGTCAGGCAAC
GTGGCGTGGTGTGCACTGTGTTTGCTGACGCAACCCCCACTGGTTGGGGCATTGCCACCACCTGTCAGCT
CCTTTCCGGGACTTTCGCTTTCCCCCTCCCTATTGCCACGGCGGAACTCATCGCCGCCTGCCTTGCCCGC
TGCTGGACAGGGGCTCGGCTGTTGGGCACTGACAATTCCGTGGTGTTGTCGGGGAAATCATCGTCCTTTC
CTTGGCTGCTCGCCTGTGTTGCCACCTGGATTCTGCGCGGGACGTCCTTCTGCTACGTCCCTTCGGCCCT
CAATCCAGCGGACCTTCCTTCCCGCGGCCTGCTGCCGGCTCTGCGGCCTCTTCCGCGTCTTCGCCTTCGC
CCTCAGACGAGTCGGATCTCCCTTTGGGCCGCCTCCCCGCGTCGACTTTAAGACCAATGACTTACAAGGC
AGCTGTAGATCTTAGCCACTTTTTAAAAGAAAAGGGGGGACTGGAAGGGCTAATTCACTCCCAACGAAGA
CAAGATCTGCTTTTTGCTTGTACTGGGTCTCTCTGGTTAGACCAGATCTGAGCCTGGGAGCTCTCTGGCT
AACTAGGGAACCCACTGCTTAAGCCTCAATAAAGCTTGCCTTGAGTGCTTCAAGTAGTGTGTGCCCGTCT
GTTGTGTGACTCTGGTAACTAGAGATCCCTCAGACCCTTTTAGTCAGTGTGGAAAATCTCTAGCAGGGCC
CGTTTAAACCCGCTGATCAGCCTCGACTGTGCCTTCTAGTTGCCAGCCATCTGTTGTTTGCCCCTCCCCC
GTGCCTTCCTTGACCCTGGAAGGTGCCACTCCCACTGTCCTTTCCTAATAAAATGAGGAAATTGCATCGC
ATTGTCTGAGTAGGTGTCATTCTATTCTGGGGGGTGGGGTGGGGCAGGACAGCAAGGGGGAGGATTGGGA
AGACAATAGCAGGCATGCTGGGGATGCGGTGGGCTCTATGGCTTCTGAGGCGGAAAGAACCAGCTGGGGC
TCTAGGGGGTATCCCC
[124 nt withheld, positions 8697-8820]
C
[91 nt withheld, positions 8822-8912]
A
[49 nt withheld, positions 8914-8962]
CCTTTGACGTTGGAGTCCACGTTCTTT
[37 nt withheld, positions 8990-9026]
ACCCTATCTCGGTCTATTCTTTTGATTTATAAGGGATTTTGCCGATTTCGGCCTATTGGTTAAAAAATGA
GCTGATTTAACAAAAATTTAACGCGAATTAATTCTGTGGAATGTGTGTCAGTTAGGGTGTGGAAAGTCCC
CAGGCTCCCCAGCAGGCAGAAGTATGCAAAGCATGCATCTCAATTAGTCAGCAACCAGGTGTGGAAAGTC
CCCAGGCTCCCCAGCAGGCAGAAGTATGCAAAGCATGCATCTCAATTAGTCAGCAACCATAGTCCCGCCC
CTAACTCCGCCCATCCCGCCCCTAACTCCGCCCAGTTCCGCCCATTCTCCGCCCCATGGCTGACTAATTT
TTTTTATTTATGCAGAGGCCGAGGCCGCCTCTGCCTCTGAGCTATTCCAGAAGTAGTGAGGAGGCTTTTT
TGGAGGCCTAGGCTTTTGCAAAAAGCTCCCGGGAGCTTGTATATCCATTTTCGGATCTGATCAGCACGTG
TTGACAATTAATCATCGGCATAGTATATCGGCATAGTATAATACGACAAGGTGAGGAACTAAACCATGGC
CAAGTTGACCAGTGCCGTTCCGGTGCTCACCGCGCGCGACGTCGCCGGAGCGGTCGAGTTCTGGACCGAC
CGGCTCGGGTTCTCCCGGGACTTCGTGGAGGACGACTTCGCCGGTGTGGTCCGGGACGACGTGACCCTGT
TCATCAGCGCGGTCCAGGACCAGGTGGTGCCGGACAACACCCTGGCCTGGGTGTGGGTGCGCGGCCTGGA
CGAGCTGTACGCCGAGTGGTCGGAGGTCGTGTCCACGAACTTCCGGGACGCCTCCGGGCCGGCCATGACC
GAGATCGGCGAGCAGCCGTGGGGGCGGGAGTTCGCCCTGCGCGACCCGGCCGGCAACTGCGTGCACTTCG
TGGCCGAGGAGCAGGACTGACACGTGCTACGAGATTTCGATTCCACCGCCGCCTTCTATGAAAGGTTGGG
CTTCGGAATCGTTTTCCGGGACGCCGGCTGGATGATCCTCCAGCGCGGGGATCTCATGCTGGAGTTCTTC
GCCCACCCCAACTTGTTTATTGCAGCTTATAATGGTTACAAATAAAGCAATAGCATCACAAATTTCACAA
ATAAAGCATTTTTTTCACTGCATTCTAGTTGTGGTTTGTCCAAACTCATCAATGTATCTTATCATGTCTG
TATACCGTCGACCTCTAGCTAGAGCTTGGCGTAATCATGGTCATAGCTGTTTCCTGTGTGAAATTGTTAT
CCGCTCACAATTCCACACAACATACGAGCCGGAAGCATAAAGTGTAAAGCCTGGGGTGCCTAATGAGTGA
GCTAACTCACATTAATTGCGTTGCGCTCACTGCCCGCTTTCCAGTCGGGAAACCTGTCGTGCCAGCTGCA
TTAATGAATCGGCCAACGCGCGGGGAGAGGCGGTTTGCGTATTGGGCGCTCTTCCGCTTCCTCGCTCACT
GACTCGCTGCGCTCGGTCGTTCGGCTGCGGCGAGCGGTATCAGCTCACTCAAAGGCGGTAATACGGTTAT
CCACAGAATCAGGGGATAACGCAGGAAAGAACATGTGAGCAAAAGGCCAGCAAAAGGCCAGGAACCGTAA
AAAGGCCGCGTTGCTGGCGTTTTTCCATAGGCTCCGCCCCCCTGACGAGCATCACAAAAATCGACGCTCA
AGTCAGAGGTGGCGAAACCCGACAGGACTATAAAGATACCAGGCGTTTCCCCCTGGAAGCTCCCTCGTGC
GCTCTCCTGTTCCGACCCTGCCGCTTACCGGATACCTGTCCGCCTTTCTCCCTTCGGGAAGCGTGGCGCT
TTCTCATAGCTCACGCTGTAGGTATCTCAGTTCGGTGTAGGTCGTTCGCTCCAAGCTGGGCTGTGTGCAC
GAACCCCCCGTTCAGCCCGACCGCTGCGCCTTATCCGGTAACTATCGTCTTGAGTCCAACCCGGTAAGAC
ACGACTTATCGCCACTGGCAGCAGCCACTGGTAACAGGATTAGCAGAGCGAGGTATGTAGGCGGTGCTAC
AGAGTTCTTGAAGTGGTGGCCTAACTACGGCTACACTAGAAGAACAGTATTTGGTATCTGCGCTCTGCTG
AAGCCAGTTACCTTCGGAAAAAGAGTTGGTAGCTCTTGATCCGGCAAACAAACCACCGCTGGTAGCGGTG
GTTTTTTTGTTTGCAAGCAGCAGATTACGCGCAGAAAAAAAGGATCTCAAGAAGATCCTTTGATCTTTTC
TACGGGGTCTGACGCTCAGTGGAACGAAAACTCACGTTAAGGGATTTTGGTCATGAGATTATCAAAAAGG
ATCTTCACCTAGATCCTTTTAAATTAAAAATGAAGTTTTAAATCAATCTAAAGTATATATGAGTAAACTT
GGTCTGACAGTTACCAATGCTTAATCAGTGAGGCACCTATCTCAGCGATCTGTCTATTTCGTTCATCCAT
AGTTGCCTGACTCCCCGTCGTGTAGATAACTACGATACGGGAGGGCTTACCATCTGGCCCCAGTGCTGCA
ATGATACCGCGAGACCCACGCTCACCGGCTCCAGATTTATCAGCAATAAACCAGCCAGCCGGAAGGGCCG
AGCGCAGAAGTGGTCCTGCAACTTTATCCGCCTCCATCCAGTCTATTAATTGTTGCCGGGAAGCTAGAGT
AAGTAGTTCGCCAGTTAATAGTTTGCGCAACGTTGTTGCCATTGCTACAGGCATCGTGGTGTCACGCTCG
TCGTTTGGTATGGCTTCATTCAGCTCCGGTTCCCAACGATCAAGGCGAGTTACATGATCCCCCATGTTGT
GCAAAAAAGCGGTTAGCTCCTTCGGTCCTCCGATCGTTGTCAGAAGTAAGTTGGCCGCAGTGTTATCACT
CATGGTTATGGCAGCACTGCATAATTCTCTTACTGTCATGCCATCCGTAAGATGCTTTTCTGTGACTGGT
GAGTACTCAACCAAGTCATTCTGAGAATAGTGTATGCGGCGACCGAGTTGCTCTTGCCCGGCGTCAATAC
GGGATAATACCGCGCCACATAGCAGAACTTTAAAAGTGCTCATCATTGGAAAACGTTCTTCGGGGCGAAA
ACTCTCAAGGATCTTACCGCTGTTGAGATCCAGTTCGATGTAACCCACTCGTGCACCCAACTGATCTTCA
GCATCTTTTACTTTCACCAGCGTTTCTGGGTGAGCAAAAACAGGAAGGCAAAATGCCGCAAAAAAGGGAA
TAAGGGCGACACGGAAATGTTGAATACTCATACTCTTCCTTTTTCAATATTATTGAAGCATTTATCAGGG
TTATTGTCTCATGAGCGGATACATATTTGAATGTATTTAGAAAAATAAACAAATAGGGGTTCCGCGCACA
TTTCCCCGAAAAGTGCCACCTGACGTCGACGGATCGGGAGATCTCCCGATCCCCTATGGTGCACTCTCAG
TACAATCTGCTCTGATGCCGCATAGTTAAGCCAGTATCTGCTCCCTGCTTGTGTGTTGGAGGTCGCTGAG
TAGTGCGCGAGCAAAATTTAAGCTACAACAAGGCAAGGCTTGACCGACAATTGCATGAAGAATCTGCTTA
GGGTTAGGCGTTTTGCGCTGCTTCGCGATGTACGGGCCAGATATACGCGTTGACATTGATTATTGACTAG
TTATTAATAGTAATCAATTACGGGGTCATTAGTTCATAGCCCATATATGGAGTTCCGCGTTACATAACTT
ACGGTAAATGGCCCGCCTGGCTGACCGCCCAACGACCCCCGCCCATTGACGTCAATAATGACGTATGTTC
CCATAGTAACGCCAATAGGGACTTTCCATTGACGTCAATGGGTGGAGTATTTACGGTAAACTGCCCACTT
GGCAGTACATCAAGTGTATCATATGCCAAGTACGCCCCCTATTGACGTCAATGACGGTAAATGGCCCGCC
TGGCATTATGCCCAGTACATGACCTTATGGGACTTTCCTACTTGGCAGTACATCTACGTATTAGTCATCG
CTATTACCATGG
