Features (pLannotate 1.2.2; 33 found; start..end, strand, type, name):
    140..240     +  CDS            Rev (fragment): human immunodeficiency virus 1 (HIV-1) Rev protein; rev; enhances nuclear export of unspliced and incompletely spliced viral mRNAs
    290..407     +  misc_feature   cPPT/CTS: central polypurine tract and central termination sequence of HIV-1
    458..698     +  promoter       U6 promoter: RNA polymerase III promoter for human U6 snRNA
    728..803     +  misc_RNA       gRNA scaffold: guide RNA scaffold for the Streptococcus pyogenes CRISPR/Cas9 system
    821..839     +  CDS            small t antigen (fragment): SV40 (simian virus 40) small t antigen
    865..1076    +  promoter       EF-1α core promoter: core promoter for human elongation factor EF-1α
   1101..5204    +  CDS            Cas9: Cas9 (Csn1) endonuclease from the Streptococcus pyogenes Type II CRISPR/Cas system generates RNA-guided double strand breaks in DNA
   5342..5939    +  CDS            PuroR (fragment): puromycin N-acetyltransferase; pac from Streptomyces; confers resistance to puromycin
   5955..6543    +  misc_feature   WPRE: woodchuck hepatitis virus posttranscriptional regulatory element
   6594..6613    +  misc_feature   cPPT/CTS (fragment): central polypurine tract and central termination sequence of HIV-1
   6615..6848    +  LTR            3' LTR (ΔU3): self-inactivating 3' long terminal repeat (LTR) from HIV-1
   6880..7104    +  polyA_signal   bGH poly(A) signal: bovine growth hormone polyadenylation signal
   7108..7129    +  promoter       SV40 promoter (fragment): SV40 enhancer and early promoter
   7150..7578    +  rep_origin     f1 ori (sequence partly withheld): f1 bacteriophage origin of replication; arrow indicates direction of (+) strand synthesis
   7592..7921    +  promoter       SV40 promoter: SV40 enhancer and early promoter
   7969..8016    +  promoter       EM7 promoter: synthetic bacterial promoter&nbsp
   8035..8409    +  CDS            BleoR: antibiotic-binding protein; Sh ble from Streptoalloteichus hindustanus; confers resistance to bleomycin, phleomycin, and Zeocin™
   8419..8544    +  CDS            ble (fragment): BLE_KLEPN - Experimental evidence at protein level: Swiss-Prot protein existence level 1. Binding protein with a strong affinity to the bleomycin family of antibiotics. Binds to CL990; an antimitotic-antibiotic compound. From Klebsiella pneumoniae.
   8539..8660    +  polyA_signal   SV40 poly(A) signal: SV40 polyadenylation signal
   8731..8753    -  protein_bind   lac operator (fragment): The lac repressor binds to the lac operator to inhibit transcription in E. coli. This inhibition can be relieved by adding lactose or isopropyl-β-D-thiogalactopyranoside (IPTG). lac repressor encoded by lacI
   8757..8787    -  promoter       lac promoter: promoter for the E. coli lac operon
   8802..8823    -  protein_bind   CAP binding site: CAP binding activates transcription in the presence of cAMP. E. coli catabolite activator protein
   8836..8928    -  CDS            lacI (fragment): lac repressor; lacI; The lac repressor binds to the lac operator to inhibit transcription in E. coli. This inhibition can be relieved by adding lactose or isopropyl-β-D-thiogalactopyranoside (IPTG).
   9111..9699    -  rep_origin     ori: high-copy-number ColE1/pMB1/pBR322/pUC origin of replication
   9870..10730   -  CDS            AmpR: β-lactamase; bla; confers resistance to ampicillin, carbenicillin, and related antibiotics
  10731..10835   -  promoter       AmpR promoter: bla
  10894..10946   -  misc_feature   bom (fragment): basis of mobility region from pBR322
  11101..11480   +  enhancer       CMV enhancer: human cytomegalovirus immediate early enhancer
  11481..11680   +  promoter       CMV promoter: human cytomegalovirus (CMV) immediate early promoter
  11698..11878   +  LTR            5' LTR (truncated): truncated 5' long terminal repeat (LTR) from HIV-1
  11925..12050   +  misc_feature   HIV-1 Ψ: packaging signal of human immunodeficiency virus type 1
  12034..12397   +  CDS            HIV-1 gag (fragment): gag protein from human immunodeficiency virus 1; gag
  12543..12776   +  misc_feature   RRE: The Rev response element (RRE) of HIV-1 allows for Rev-dependent mRNA export from the nucleus to the cytoplasm.
>Addgene plasmid #124910 | sgMlst8_2 | addgene full sequence | sequence record 244570 | Addgene NGS Result
GTTTAACATAACAAATTGGCTGTGGTATATAAAATTATTCATAATGATAGTAGGAGGCTTGGTAGGTTTA
AGAATAGTTTTTGCTGTACTTTCTATAGTGAATAGAGTTAGGCAGGGATATTCACCATTATCGTTTCAGA
CCCACCTCCCAACCCCGAGGGGACCCGACAGGCCCGAAGGAATAGAAGAAGAAGGTGGAGAGAGAGACAG
AGACAGATCCATTCGATTAGTGAACGGATCGGCACTGCGTGCGCCAATTCTGCAGACAAATGGCAGTATT
CATCCACAATTTTAAAAGAAAAGGGGGGATTGGGGGGTACAGTGCAGGGGAAAGAATAGTAGACATAATA
GCAACAGACATACAAACTAAAGAATTACAAAAACAAATTACAAAAATTCAAAATTTTCGGGTTTATTACA
GGGACAGCAGAGATCCAGTTTGGTTAATTAAGGTACCGAGGGCCTATTTCCCATGATTCCTTCATATTTG
CATATACGATACAAGGCTGTTAGAGAGATAATTAGAATTAATTTGACTGTAAACACAAAGATATTAGTAC
AAAATACGTGACGTAGAAAGTAATAATTTCTTGGGTAGTTTGCAGTTTTAAAATTATGTTTTAAAATGGA
CTATCATATGCTTACCGTAACTTGAAAGTATTTCGATTTCTTGGCTTTATATATCTTGTGGAAAGGACGA
AACACCGTATGTCTGGAACCTGACAGGGTTTTAGAGCTAGAAATAGCAAGTTAAAATAAGGCTAGTCCGT
TATCAACTTGAAAAAGTGGCACCGAGTCGGTGCTTTTTTGAATTCGCTAGCTAGGTCTTGAAAGGAGTGG
GAATTGGCTCCGGTGCCCGTCAGTGGGCAGAGCGCACATCGCCCACAGTCCCCGAGAAGTTGGGGGGAGG
GGTCGGCAATTGATCCGGTGCCTAGAGAAGGTGGCGCGGGGTAAACTGGGAAAGTGATGTCGTGTACTGG
CTCCGCCTTTTTCCCGAGGGTGGGGGAGAACCGTATATAAGTGCAGTAGTCGCCGTGAACGTTCTTTTTC
GCAACGGGTTTGCCGCCAGAACACAGGACCGGTTCTAGAGCGCTGCCACCATGGACAAGAAGTACAGCAT
CGGCCTGGACATCGGCACCAACTCTGTGGGCTGGGCCGTGATCACCGACGAGTACAAGGTGCCCAGCAAG
AAATTCAAGGTGCTGGGCAACACCGACCGGCACAGCATCAAGAAGAACCTGATCGGAGCCCTGCTGTTCG
ACAGCGGCGAAACAGCCGAGGCCACCCGGCTGAAGAGAACCGCCAGAAGAAGATACACCAGACGGAAGAA
CCGGATCTGCTATCTGCAAGAGATCTTCAGCAACGAGATGGCCAAGGTGGACGACAGCTTCTTCCACAGA
CTGGAAGAGTCCTTCCTGGTGGAAGAGGATAAGAAGCACGAGCGGCACCCCATCTTCGGCAACATCGTGG
ACGAGGTGGCCTACCACGAGAAGTACCCCACCATCTACCACCTGAGAAAGAAACTGGTGGACAGCACCGA
CAAGGCCGACCTGCGGCTGATCTATCTGGCCCTGGCCCACATGATCAAGTTCCGGGGCCACTTCCTGATC
GAGGGCGACCTGAACCCCGACAACAGCGACGTGGACAAGCTGTTCATCCAGCTGGTGCAGACCTACAACC
AGCTGTTCGAGGAAAACCCCATCAACGCCAGCGGCGTGGACGCCAAGGCCATCCTGTCTGCCAGACTGAG
CAAGAGCAGACGGCTGGAAAATCTGATCGCCCAGCTGCCCGGCGAGAAGAAGAATGGCCTGTTCGGAAAC
CTGATTGCCCTGAGCCTGGGCCTGACCCCCAACTTCAAGAGCAACTTCGACCTGGCCGAGGATGCCAAAC
TGCAGCTGAGCAAGGACACCTACGACGACGACCTGGACAACCTGCTGGCCCAGATCGGCGACCAGTACGC
CGACCTGTTTCTGGCCGCCAAGAACCTGTCCGACGCCATCCTGCTGAGCGACATCCTGAGAGTGAACACC
GAGATCACCAAGGCCCCCCTGAGCGCCTCTATGATCAAGAGATACGACGAGCACCACCAGGACCTGACCC
TGCTGAAAGCTCTCGTGCGGCAGCAGCTGCCTGAGAAGTACAAAGAGATTTTCTTCGACCAGAGCAAGAA
CGGCTACGCCGGCTACATTGACGGCGGAGCCAGCCAGGAAGAGTTCTACAAGTTCATCAAGCCCATCCTG
GAAAAGATGGACGGCACCGAGGAACTGCTCGTGAAGCTGAACAGAGAGGACCTGCTGCGGAAGCAGCGGA
CCTTCGACAACGGCAGCATCCCCCACCAGATCCACCTGGGAGAGCTGCACGCCATTCTGCGGCGGCAGGA
AGATTTTTACCCATTCCTGAAGGACAACCGGGAAAAGATCGAGAAGATCCTGACCTTCCGCATCCCCTAC
TACGTGGGCCCTCTGGCCAGGGGAAACAGCAGATTCGCCTGGATGACCAGAAAGAGCGAGGAAACCATCA
CCCCCTGGAACTTCGAGGAAGTGGTGGACAAGGGCGCTTCCGCCCAGAGCTTCATCGAGCGGATGACCAA
CTTCGATAAGAACCTGCCCAACGAGAAGGTGCTGCCCAAGCACAGCCTGCTGTACGAGTACTTCACCGTG
TATAACGAGCTGACCAAAGTGAAATACGTGACCGAGGGAATGAGAAAGCCCGCCTTCCTGAGCGGCGAGC
AGAAAAAGGCCATCGTGGACCTGCTGTTCAAGACCAACCGGAAAGTGACCGTGAAGCAGCTGAAAGAGGA
CTACTTCAAGAAAATCGAGTGCTTCGACTCCGTGGAAATCTCCGGCGTGGAAGATCGGTTCAACGCCTCC
CTGGGCACATACCACGATCTGCTGAAAATTATCAAGGACAAGGACTTCCTGGACAATGAGGAAAACGAGG
ACATTCTGGAAGATATCGTGCTGACCCTGACACTGTTTGAGGACAGAGAGATGATCGAGGAACGGCTGAA
AACCTATGCCCACCTGTTCGACGACAAAGTGATGAAGCAGCTGAAGCGGCGGAGATACACCGGCTGGGGC
AGGCTGAGCCGGAAGCTGATCAACGGCATCCGGGACAAGCAGTCCGGCAAGACAATCCTGGATTTCCTGA
AGTCCGACGGCTTCGCCAACAGAAACTTCATGCAGCTGATCCACGACGACAGCCTGACCTTTAAAGAGGA
CATCCAGAAAGCCCAGGTGTCCGGCCAGGGCGATAGCCTGCACGAGCACATTGCCAATCTGGCCGGCAGC
CCCGCCATTAAGAAGGGCATCCTGCAGACAGTGAAGGTGGTGGACGAGCTCGTGAAAGTGATGGGCCGGC
ACAAGCCCGAGAACATCGTGATCGAAATGGCCAGAGAGAACCAGACCACCCAGAAGGGACAGAAGAACAG
CCGCGAGAGAATGAAGCGGATCGAAGAGGGCATCAAAGAGCTGGGCAGCCAGATCCTGAAAGAACACCCC
GTGGAAAACACCCAGCTGCAGAACGAGAAGCTGTACCTGTACTACCTGCAGAATGGGCGGGATATGTACG
TGGACCAGGAACTGGACATCAACCGGCTGTCCGACTACGATGTGGACCATATCGTGCCTCAGAGCTTTCT
GAAGGACGACTCCATCGACAACAAGGTGCTGACCAGAAGCGACAAGAACCGGGGCAAGAGCGACAACGTG
CCCTCCGAAGAGGTCGTGAAGAAGATGAAGAACTACTGGCGGCAGCTGCTGAACGCCAAGCTGATTACCC
AGAGAAAGTTCGACAATCTGACCAAGGCCGAGAGAGGCGGCCTGAGCGAACTGGATAAGGCCGGCTTCAT
CAAGAGACAGCTGGTGGAAACCCGGCAGATCACAAAGCACGTGGCACAGATCCTGGACTCCCGGATGAAC
ACTAAGTACGACGAGAATGACAAGCTGATCCGGGAAGTGAAAGTGATCACCCTGAAGTCCAAGCTGGTGT
CCGATTTCCGGAAGGATTTCCAGTTTTACAAAGTGCGCGAGATCAACAACTACCACCACGCCCACGACGC
CTACCTGAACGCCGTCGTGGGAACCGCCCTGATCAAAAAGTACCCTAAGCTGGAAAGCGAGTTCGTGTAC
GGCGACTACAAGGTGTACGACGTGCGGAAGATGATCGCCAAGAGCGAGCAGGAAATCGGCAAGGCTACCG
CCAAGTACTTCTTCTACAGCAACATCATGAACTTTTTCAAGACCGAGATTACCCTGGCCAACGGCGAGAT
CCGGAAGCGGCCTCTGATCGAGACAAACGGCGAAACCGGGGAGATCGTGTGGGATAAGGGCCGGGATTTT
GCCACCGTGCGGAAAGTGCTGAGCATGCCCCAAGTGAATATCGTGAAAAAGACCGAGGTGCAGACAGGCG
GCTTCAGCAAAGAGTCTATCCTGCCCAAGAGGAACAGCGATAAGCTGATCGCCAGAAAGAAGGACTGGGA
CCCTAAGAAGTACGGCGGCTTCGACAGCCCCACCGTGGCCTATTCTGTGCTGGTGGTGGCCAAAGTGGAA
AAGGGCAAGTCCAAGAAACTGAAGAGTGTGAAAGAGCTGCTGGGGATCACCATCATGGAAAGAAGCAGCT
TCGAGAAGAATCCCATCGACTTTCTGGAAGCCAAGGGCTACAAAGAAGTGAAAAAGGACCTGATCATCAA
GCTGCCTAAGTACTCCCTGTTCGAGCTGGAAAACGGCCGGAAGAGAATGCTGGCCTCTGCCGGCGAACTG
CAGAAGGGAAACGAACTGGCCCTGCCCTCCAAATATGTGAACTTCCTGTACCTGGCCAGCCACTATGAGA
AGCTGAAGGGCTCCCCCGAGGATAATGAGCAGAAACAGCTGTTTGTGGAACAGCACAAGCACTACCTGGA
CGAGATCATCGAGCAGATCAGCGAGTTCTCCAAGAGAGTGATCCTGGCCGACGCTAATCTGGACAAAGTG
CTGTCCGCCTACAACAAGCACCGGGATAAGCCCATCAGAGAGCAGGCCGAGAATATCATCCACCTGTTTA
CCCTGACCAATCTGGGAGCCCCTGCCGCCTTCAAGTACTTTGACACCACCATCGACCGGAAGAGGTACAC
CAGCACCAAAGAGGTGCTGGACGCCACCCTGATCCACCAGAGCATCACCGGCCTGTACGAGACACGGATC
GACCTGTCTCAGCTGGGAGGCGACAAGCGACCTGCCGCCACAAAGAAGGCTGGACAGGCTAAGAAGAAGA
AAGATTACAAAGACGATGACGATAAGGGATCCGGCGCAACAAACTTCTCTCTGCTGAAACAAGCCGGAGA
TGTCGAAGAGAATCCTGGACCGACCGAGTACAAGCCCACGGTGCGCCTCGCCACCCGCGACGACGTCCCC
AGGGCCGTACGCACCCTCGCCGCCGCGTTCGCCGACTACCCCGCCACGCGCCACACCGTCGATCCGGACC
GCCACATCGAGCGGGTCACCGAGCTGCAAGAACTCTTCCTCACGCGCGTCGGGCTCGACATCGGCAAGGT
GTGGGTCGCGGACGACGGCGCCGCGGTGGCGGTCTGGACCACGCCGGAGAGCGTCGAAGCGGGGGCGGTG
TTCGCCGAGATCGGCCCGCGCATGGCCGAGTTGAGCGGTTCCCGGCTGGCCGCGCAGCAACAGATGGAAG
GCCTCCTGGCGCCGCACCGGCCCAAGGAGCCCGCGTGGTTCCTGGCCACCGTCGGAGTCTCGCCCGACCA
CCAGGGCAAGGGTCTGGGCAGCGCCGTCGTGCTCCCCGGAGTGGAGGCGGCCGAGCGCGCCGGGGTGCCC
GCCTTCCTGGAGACCTCCGCGCCCCGCAACCTCCCCTTCTACGAGCGGCTCGGCTTCACCGTCACCGCCG
ACGTCGAGGTGCCCGAAGGACCGCGCACCTGGTGCATGACCCGCAAGCCCGGTGCCTGAACGCGTTAAGT
CGACAATCAACCTCTGGATTACAAAATTTGTGAAAGATTGACTGGTATTCTTAACTATGTTGCTCCTTTT
ACGCTATGTGGATACGCTGCTTTAATGCCTTTGTATCATGCTATTGCTTCCCGTATGGCTTTCATTTTCT
CCTCCTTGTATAAATCCTGGTTGCTGTCTCTTTATGAGGAGTTGTGGCCCGTTGTCAGGCAACGTGGCGT
GGTGTGCACTGTGTTTGCTGACGCAACCCCCACTGGTTGGGGCATTGCCACCACCTGTCAGCTCCTTTCC
GGGACTTTCGCTTTCCCCCTCCCTATTGCCACGGCGGAACTCATCGCCGCCTGCCTTGCCCGCTGCTGGA
CAGGGGCTCGGCTGTTGGGCACTGACAATTCCGTGGTGTTGTCGGGGAAATCATCGTCCTTTCCTTGGCT
GCTCGCCTGTGTTGCCACCTGGATTCTGCGCGGGACGTCCTTCTGCTACGTCCCTTCGGCCCTCAATCCA
GCGGACCTTCCTTCCCGCGGCCTGCTGCCGGCTCTGCGGCCTCTTCCGCGTCTTCGCCTTCGCCCTCAGA
CGAGTCGGATCTCCCTTTGGGCCGCCTCCCCGCGTCGACTTTAAGACCAATGACTTACAAGGCAGCTGTA
GATCTTAGCCACTTTTTAAAAGAAAAGGGGGGACTGGAAGGGCTAATTCACTCCCAACGAAGACAAGATC
TGCTTTTTGCTTGTACTGGGTCTCTCTGGTTAGACCAGATCTGAGCCTGGGAGCTCTCTGGCTAACTAGG
GAACCCACTGCTTAAGCCTCAATAAAGCTTGCCTTGAGTGCTTCAAGTAGTGTGTGCCCGTCTGTTGTGT
GACTCTGGTAACTAGAGATCCCTCAGACCCTTTTAGTCAGTGTGGAAAATCTCTAGCAGGGCCCGTTTAA
ACCCGCTGATCAGCCTCGACTGTGCCTTCTAGTTGCCAGCCATCTGTTGTTTGCCCCTCCCCCGTGCCTT
CCTTGACCCTGGAAGGTGCCACTCCCACTGTCCTTTCCTAATAAAATGAGGAAATTGCATCGCATTGTCT
GAGTAGGTGTCATTCTATTCTGGGGGGTGGGGTGGGGCAGGACAGCAAGGGGGAGGATTGGGAAGACAAT
AGCAGGCATGCTGGGGATGCGGTGGGCTCTATGGCTTCTGAGGCGGAAAGAACCAGCTGGGGCTCTAGGG
GGTATCCCC
[124 nt withheld, positions 7150-7273]
C
[91 nt withheld, positions 7275-7365]
A
[49 nt withheld, positions 7367-7415]
CCTTTGACGTTGGAGTCCACGTTCTTT
[37 nt withheld, positions 7443-7479]
ACCCTATCTCGGTCTATTCTTTTGATTTATAAGGGATTTTGCCGATTTCGGCCTATTGGTTAAAAAATGA
GCTGATTTAACAAAAATTTAACGCGAATTAATTCTGTGGAATGTGTGTCAGTTAGGGTGTGGAAAGTCCC
CAGGCTCCCCAGCAGGCAGAAGTATGCAAAGCATGCATCTCAATTAGTCAGCAACCAGGTGTGGAAAGTC
CCCAGGCTCCCCAGCAGGCAGAAGTATGCAAAGCATGCATCTCAATTAGTCAGCAACCATAGTCCCGCCC
CTAACTCCGCCCATCCCGCCCCTAACTCCGCCCAGTTCCGCCCATTCTCCGCCCCATGGCTGACTAATTT
TTTTTATTTATGCAGAGGCCGAGGCCGCCTCTGCCTCTGAGCTATTCCAGAAGTAGTGAGGAGGCTTTTT
TGGAGGCCTAGGCTTTTGCAAAAAGCTCCCGGGAGCTTGTATATCCATTTTCGGATCTGATCAGCACGTG
TTGACAATTAATCATCGGCATAGTATATCGGCATAGTATAATACGACAAGGTGAGGAACTAAACCATGGC
CAAGTTGACCAGTGCCGTTCCGGTGCTCACCGCGCGCGACGTCGCCGGAGCGGTCGAGTTCTGGACCGAC
CGGCTCGGGTTCTCCCGGGACTTCGTGGAGGACGACTTCGCCGGTGTGGTCCGGGACGACGTGACCCTGT
TCATCAGCGCGGTCCAGGACCAGGTGGTGCCGGACAACACCCTGGCCTGGGTGTGGGTGCGCGGCCTGGA
CGAGCTGTACGCCGAGTGGTCGGAGGTCGTGTCCACGAACTTCCGGGACGCCTCCGGGCCGGCCATGACC
GAGATCGGCGAGCAGCCGTGGGGGCGGGAGTTCGCCCTGCGCGACCCGGCCGGCAACTGCGTGCACTTCG
TGGCCGAGGAGCAGGACTGACACGTGCTACGAGATTTCGATTCCACCGCCGCCTTCTATGAAAGGTTGGG
CTTCGGAATCGTTTTCCGGGACGCCGGCTGGATGATCCTCCAGCGCGGGGATCTCATGCTGGAGTTCTTC
GCCCACCCCAACTTGTTTATTGCAGCTTATAATGGTTACAAATAAAGCAATAGCATCACAAATTTCACAA
ATAAAGCATTTTTTTCACTGCATTCTAGTTGTGGTTTGTCCAAACTCATCAATGTATCTTATCATGTCTG
TATACCGTCGACCTCTAGCTAGAGCTTGGCGTAATCATGGTCATAGCTGTTTCCTGTGTGAAATTGTTAT
CCGCTCACAATTCCACACAACATACGAGCCGGAAGCATAAAGTGTAAAGCCTGGGGTGCCTAATGAGTGA
GCTAACTCACATTAATTGCGTTGCGCTCACTGCCCGCTTTCCAGTCGGGAAACCTGTCGTGCCAGCTGCA
TTAATGAATCGGCCAACGCGCGGGGAGAGGCGGTTTGCGTATTGGGCGCTCTTCCGCTTCCTCGCTCACT
GACTCGCTGCGCTCGGTCGTTCGGCTGCGGCGAGCGGTATCAGCTCACTCAAAGGCGGTAATACGGTTAT
CCACAGAATCAGGGGATAACGCAGGAAAGAACATGTGAGCAAAAGGCCAGCAAAAGGCCAGGAACCGTAA
AAAGGCCGCGTTGCTGGCGTTTTTCCATAGGCTCCGCCCCCCTGACGAGCATCACAAAAATCGACGCTCA
AGTCAGAGGTGGCGAAACCCGACAGGACTATAAAGATACCAGGCGTTTCCCCCTGGAAGCTCCCTCGTGC
GCTCTCCTGTTCCGACCCTGCCGCTTACCGGATACCTGTCCGCCTTTCTCCCTTCGGGAAGCGTGGCGCT
TTCTCATAGCTCACGCTGTAGGTATCTCAGTTCGGTGTAGGTCGTTCGCTCCAAGCTGGGCTGTGTGCAC
GAACCCCCCGTTCAGCCCGACCGCTGCGCCTTATCCGGTAACTATCGTCTTGAGTCCAACCCGGTAAGAC
ACGACTTATCGCCACTGGCAGCAGCCACTGGTAACAGGATTAGCAGAGCGAGGTATGTAGGCGGTGCTAC
AGAGTTCTTGAAGTGGTGGCCTAACTACGGCTACACTAGAAGAACAGTATTTGGTATCTGCGCTCTGCTG
AAGCCAGTTACCTTCGGAAAAAGAGTTGGTAGCTCTTGATCCGGCAAACAAACCACCGCTGGTAGCGGTG
GTTTTTTTGTTTGCAAGCAGCAGATTACGCGCAGAAAAAAAGGATCTCAAGAAGATCCTTTGATCTTTTC
TACGGGGTCTGACGCTCAGTGGAACGAAAACTCACGTTAAGGGATTTTGGTCATGAGATTATCAAAAAGG
ATCTTCACCTAGATCCTTTTAAATTAAAAATGAAGTTTTAAATCAATCTAAAGTATATATGAGTAAACTT
GGTCTGACAGTTACCAATGCTTAATCAGTGAGGCACCTATCTCAGCGATCTGTCTATTTCGTTCATCCAT
AGTTGCCTGACTCCCCGTCGTGTAGATAACTACGATACGGGAGGGCTTACCATCTGGCCCCAGTGCTGCA
ATGATACCGCGAGACCCACGCTCACCGGCTCCAGATTTATCAGCAATAAACCAGCCAGCCGGAAGGGCCG
AGCGCAGAAGTGGTCCTGCAACTTTATCCGCCTCCATCCAGTCTATTAATTGTTGCCGGGAAGCTAGAGT
AAGTAGTTCGCCAGTTAATAGTTTGCGCAACGTTGTTGCCATTGCTACAGGCATCGTGGTGTCACGCTCG
TCGTTTGGTATGGCTTCATTCAGCTCCGGTTCCCAACGATCAAGGCGAGTTACATGATCCCCCATGTTGT
GCAAAAAAGCGGTTAGCTCCTTCGGTCCTCCGATCGTTGTCAGAAGTAAGTTGGCCGCAGTGTTATCACT
CATGGTTATGGCAGCACTGCATAATTCTCTTACTGTCATGCCATCCGTAAGATGCTTTTCTGTGACTGGT
GAGTACTCAACCAAGTCATTCTGAGAATAGTGTATGCGGCGACCGAGTTGCTCTTGCCCGGCGTCAATAC
GGGATAATACCGCGCCACATAGCAGAACTTTAAAAGTGCTCATCATTGGAAAACGTTCTTCGGGGCGAAA
ACTCTCAAGGATCTTACCGCTGTTGAGATCCAGTTCGATGTAACCCACTCGTGCACCCAACTGATCTTCA
GCATCTTTTACTTTCACCAGCGTTTCTGGGTGAGCAAAAACAGGAAGGCAAAATGCCGCAAAAAAGGGAA
TAAGGGCGACACGGAAATGTTGAATACTCATACTCTTCCTTTTTCAATATTATTGAAGCATTTATCAGGG
TTATTGTCTCATGAGCGGATACATATTTGAATGTATTTAGAAAAATAAACAAATAGGGGTTCCGCGCACA
TTTCCCCGAAAAGTGCCACCTGACGTCGACGGATCGGGAGATCTCCCGATCCCCTATGGTGCACTCTCAG
TACAATCTGCTCTGATGCCGCATAGTTAAGCCAGTATCTGCTCCCTGCTTGTGTGTTGGAGGTCGCTGAG
TAGTGCGCGAGCAAAATTTAAGCTACAACAAGGCAAGGCTTGACCGACAATTGCATGAAGAATCTGCTTA
GGGTTAGGCGTTTTGCGCTGCTTCGCGATGTACGGGCCAGATATACGCGTTGACATTGATTATTGACTAG
TTATTAATAGTAATCAATTACGGGGTCATTAGTTCATAGCCCATATATGGAGTTCCGCGTTACATAACTT
ACGGTAAATGGCCCGCCTGGCTGACCGCCCAACGACCCCCGCCCATTGACGTCAATAATGACGTATGTTC
CCATAGTAACGCCAATAGGGACTTTCCATTGACGTCAATGGGTGGAGTATTTACGGTAAACTGCCCACTT
GGCAGTACATCAAGTGTATCATATGCCAAGTACGCCCCCTATTGACGTCAATGACGGTAAATGGCCCGCC
TGGCATTATGCCCAGTACATGACCTTATGGGACTTTCCTACTTGGCAGTACATCTACGTATTAGTCATCG
CTATTACCATGGTGATGCGGTTTTGGCAGTACATCAATGGGCGTGGATAGCGGTTTGACTCACGGGGATT
TCCAAGTCTCCACCCCATTGACGTCAATGGGAGTTTGTTTTGGCACCAAAATCAACGGGACTTTCCAAAA
TGTCGTAACAACTCCGCCCCATTGACGCAAATGGGCGGTAGGCGTGTACGGTGGGAGGTCTATATAAGCA
GCGCGTTTTGCCTGTACTGGGTCTCTCTGGTTAGACCAGATCTGAGCCTGGGAGCTCTCTGGCTAACTAG
GGAACCCACTGCTTAAGCCTCAATAAAGCTTGCCTTGAGTGCTTCAAGTAGTGTGTGCCCGTCTGTTGTG
TGACTCTGGTAACTAGAGATCCCTCAGACCCTTTTAGTCAGTGTGGAAAATCTCTAGCAGTGGCGCCCGA
ACAGGGACTTGAAAGCGAAAGGGAAACCAGAGGAGCTCTCTCGACGCAGGACTCGGCTTGCTGAAGCGCG
CACGGCAAGAGGCGAGGGGCGGCGACTGGTGAGTACGCCAAAAATTTTGACTAGCGGAGGCTAGAAGGAG
AGAGATGGGTGCGAGAGCGTCAGTATTAAGCGGGGGAGAATTAGATCGCGATGGGAAAAAATTCGGTTAA
GGCCAGGGGGAAAGAAAAAATATAAATTAAAACATATAGTATGGGCAAGCAGGGAGCTAGAACGATTCGC
AGTTAATCCTGGCCTGTTAGAAACATCAGAAGGCTGTAGACAAATACTGGGACAGCTACAACCATCCCTT
CAGACAGGATCAGAAGAACTTAGATCATTATATAATACAGTAGCAACCCTCTATTGTGTGCATCAAAGGA
TAGAGATAAAAGACACCAAGGAAGCTTTAGACAAGATAGAGGAAGAGCAAAACAAAAGTAAGACCACCGC
ACAGCAAGCGGCCGCTGATCTTCAGACCTGGAGGAGGAGATATGAGGGACAATTGGAGAAGTGAATTATA
TAAATATAAAGTAGTAAAAATTGAACCATTAGGAGTAGCACCCACCAAGGCAAAGAGAAGAGTGGTGCAG
AGAGAAAAAAGAGCAGTGGGAATAGGAGCTTTGTTCCTTGGGTTCTTGGGAGCAGCAGGAAGCACTATGG
GCGCAGCGTCAATGACGCTGACGGTACAGGCCAGACAATTATTGTCTGGTATAGTGCAGCAGCAGAACAA
TTTGCTGAGGGCTATTGAGGCGCAACAGCATCTGTTGCAACTCACAGTCTGGGGCATCAAGCAGCTCCAG
GCAAGAATCCTGGCTGTGGAAAGATACCTAAAGGATCAACAGCTCCTGGGGATTTGGGGTTGCTCTGGAA
AACTCATTTGCACCACTGCTGTGCCTTGGAATGCTAGTTGGAGTAATAAATCTCTGGAACAGATTTGGAA
TCACACGACCTGGATGGAGTGGGACAGAGAAATTAACAATTACACAAGCTTAATACACTCCTTAATTGAA
GAATCGCAAAACCAGCAAGAAAAGAATGAACAAGAATTATTGGAATTAGATAAATGGGCAAGTTTGTGGA
ATTG
